Addgene plasmid #225440: pDGB3_alpha1 nptII-DISTC02-CBS-FRT-Rep-RepA-tNos-DISTC19-CBS-miniDFR-FLP-tNos-PROXC02-pNos-CUP2-Gal4AD-tNos-SF (GB4697)
Purpose: Module for copper and flippase-regulated expression of BeYDV Rep/RepA, including the TU for copper-regulated FLP, the TU for constitutive expression of CUP2-GAL4, and the nptII cassette.
Depositing lab: Diego Orzaez. Depositing organization: Instituto de Biologia Molecular y Celular de Plantas. Publication: CuBe: a geminivirus-based copper-regulated expression system suitable for post-harvest activation. Garcia-Perez E, Vazquez-Vilar M, Lozano-Duran R, Orzaez D. Plant Biotechnol J. 2025 Jan;23(1):141-155. doi: 10.1111/pbi.14485. Epub 2024 Oct 22. PubMed 39435699.
Backbone
  Vector backbone: pDGB3_alpha1
  Backbone manufacturer: self-made
  Vector type: Synthetic Biology
Growth in bacteria
  Bacterial resistance: Kanamycin, 50 μg/mL
  Growth temperature: 37°C
  Growth strain: DH5alpha
  Copy number: High Copy
Gene/Insert
  Gene/Insert name: nptII-DISTC02-CBS-FRT:Rep/RepA:tNos-DISTC19-CBS:miniDFR:FLP:tNos-PROXC02-pNos:CUP2:Gal4AD:tNos-SF
  Species: Synthetic
  Insert size (bp): 11570
  Mutation: BsaI and BsmBI sites removed
  Cloning method: Restriction Enzyme; 5′ cloning site BsaI (destroyed during cloning); 3′ cloning site BsaI (destroyed during cloning)
  Sequencing primers: 5′ ggtggcaggatatattgtgg; 3′ cgcccttttaaatatccgatt
Terms and licenses: Academic/Nonprofit Terms; Industry Terms: Not Available to Industry
Depositor comments: Compatible with GoldenBraid; insert can be released with BsmbI. Please visit https://doi.org/10.1101/2024.04.30.591823 for bioRxiv preprint.
How to cite: pDGB3_alpha1 nptII-DISTC02-CBS-FRT-Rep-RepA-tNos-DISTC19-CBS-miniDFR-FLP-tNos-PROXC02-pNos-CUP2-Gal4AD-tNos-SF (GB4697) was a gift from Diego Orzaez (Addgene plasmid # 225440 ; http://n2t.net/addgene:225440 ; RRID:Addgene_225440)
