[The description below was written by a language model from this plasmid's Addgene catalogue record and pLannotate feature annotations shown in this document.]
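Description:
pDGB3_alpha1 nptII-DISTC02-CBS-FRT-Rep-RepA-tNos-DISTC19-CBS-miniDFR-FLP-tNos-PROXC02-pNos-CUP2-Gal4AD-tNos-SF (GB4697) is a GoldenBraid-compatible binary T-DNA vector of about 18 kb, built on the pDGB3_alpha1 backbone for plant synthetic biology. It is maintained at high copy in E. coli through a ColE1/pMB1-type origin and selected with a bacterial kanamycin resistance gene. The pVS1 oriV, RepA and StaA functions allow replication and stable maintenance in Agrobacterium. Nopaline-type left and right border repeats flank the roughly 11.6 kb synthetic insert. Internal BsaI and BsmBI sites were removed from the insert, and the whole module can be released with BsmBI for further GoldenBraid assembly.

The T-DNA carries four transcriptional units. An nptII cassette driven by the NOS promoter and ended by the NOS terminator provides kanamycin selection in plants. A second NOS promoter constitutively expresses a fusion of the yeast copper-responsive factor CUP2 (ACE1) to the GAL4 activation domain; CUP2 binds its target sites only when copper is present. Arrays of four CUP2-binding sites (CBS), annotated as CUP1 promoter fragments, sit upstream of the other two units. One of these, which the construct name indicates uses a minimal DFR promoter, drives a FLP recombinase interrupted by the potato IV2 intron, a feature commonly included to prevent expression in bacteria. The other controls the bean yellow dwarf virus Rep/RepA coding region, which is separated from its copper-responsive promoter by an OCS terminator flanked by two minimal FRT sites. Copper therefore induces FLP, which excises the terminator block, and also activates Rep/RepA transcription, giving two layers of control. The module serves as the replicase component of a copper-regulated geminivirus-based expression system intended for post-harvest activation. The DISTC and PROXC segments named between the units are not characterised in the record.
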