Features (pLannotate 1.2.2; 37 found; start..end, strand, type, name):
     28..280     -  terminator     NOS terminator: nopaline synthase terminator and poly(A) signal
    323..1114    -  CDS            neo: KKA2_KLEPN - Also known as kan, nptII. Experimental evidence at protein level: Swiss-Prot protein existence level 1. Resistance to kanamycin, neomycin, paromomycin, ribostamycin, butirosin and gentamicin B. From Klebsiella pneumoniae.
   1148..1327    -  promoter       NOS promoter: nopaline synthase promoter
   2442..2487    +  promoter       CUP1 promoter (fragment): S. cerevisiae CUP1; inducible metallothionein promoter, regulated by Cu2+
   2488..2531    +  promoter       CUP1 promoter (fragment): S. cerevisiae CUP1; inducible metallothionein promoter, regulated by Cu2+
   2532..2575    +  promoter       CUP1 promoter (fragment): S. cerevisiae CUP1; inducible metallothionein promoter, regulated by Cu2+
   2578..2623    +  promoter       CUP1 promoter (fragment): S. cerevisiae CUP1; inducible metallothionein promoter, regulated by Cu2+
   2740..2773    +  protein_bind   FRT (minimal): supports FLP-mediated excision but not integration (Turan and Bode, 2011) FLP recombinase from the Saccharomyces cerevisiae 2μ plasmid
   2774..3481    +  terminator     OCS terminator: octopine synthase terminator
   3482..3515    +  protein_bind   FRT (minimal): supports FLP-mediated excision but not integration (Turan and Bode, 2011) FLP recombinase from the Saccharomyces cerevisiae 2μ plasmid
   3560..4435    +  CDS            REPA_BEYDV: Experimental evidence at protein level: Swiss-Prot protein existence level 1. Implicated in enhancement of V-sense gene expression. Acts a an inhibitor of C-sense gene transcription. From Bean yellow dwarf virus (BeYDV).
   4674..4926    +  terminator     NOS terminator: nopaline synthase terminator and poly(A) signal
   5047..5134    +  promoter       AmpR promoter (fragment): bla
   6349..6394    +  promoter       CUP1 promoter (fragment): S. cerevisiae CUP1; inducible metallothionein promoter, regulated by Cu2+
   6395..6438    +  promoter       CUP1 promoter (fragment): S. cerevisiae CUP1; inducible metallothionein promoter, regulated by Cu2+
   6439..6482    +  promoter       CUP1 promoter (fragment): S. cerevisiae CUP1; inducible metallothionein promoter, regulated by Cu2+
   6485..6530    +  promoter       CUP1 promoter (fragment): S. cerevisiae CUP1; inducible metallothionein promoter, regulated by Cu2+
   6691..7401    +  CDS            FLPo (fragment): nuclear-targeted site-specific recombinase FLPo is a mouse codon-optimized fusion between the SV40 nuclear localization signal and a thermostable version of the Saccharomyces cerevisiae site-specific recombinase FLP. Recombination occurs at FRT sequences.
   7401..7589    +  intron         IV2 intron: modified second intron of the potato ST-LS1 gene (Vancanneyt et al., 1990)
   7587..8178    +  CDS            FLPo (fragment): nuclear-targeted site-specific recombinase FLPo is a mouse codon-optimized fusion between the SV40 nuclear localization signal and a thermostable version of the Saccharomyces cerevisiae site-specific recombinase FLP. Recombination occurs at FRT sequences.
   8202..8454    +  terminator     NOS terminator: nopaline synthase terminator and poly(A) signal
   8575..8662    +  promoter       AmpR promoter (fragment): bla
   9777..9956    +  promoter       NOS promoter: nopaline synthase promoter
   9994..10668   +  CDS            CUP2: CUP2_YEAST - Also known as ACE1. Experimental evidence at protein level: Swiss-Prot protein existence level 1. Trans-acting regulatory protein that activates transcription of the CUP1 gene (metallothionein) in response to copper ions. Binds to the CUP1 UAS sequence 5'-GCTTCTTTTCCGCTGA-3'. Binds DNA only in presence of copper or silver. Copper seems to alter the conformation of the protein. From Saccharomyces cerevisiae (strain ATCC 204508 / S288c) (Baker's yeast).
  10671..10921   +  CDS            GAL4 activation domain (fragment): activation domain of the GAL4 transcriptional activator; Saccharomyces cerevisiae GAL4 (truncated)
  10947..11199   +  terminator     NOS terminator: nopaline synthase terminator and poly(A) signal
  11320..11407   +  promoter       AmpR promoter (fragment): bla
  11602..11626   +  misc_feature   RB T-DNA repeat: right border repeat from nopaline C58 T-DNA
  11966..12367   +  CDS            Y4CG_SINFN (fragment): Protein inferred from homology: Swiss-Prot protein existence level 3. From Sinorhizobium fredii (strain NBRC 101917 / NGR234).
  12927..13556   +  CDS            pVS1 StaA: stability protein from the Pseudomonas plasmid pVS1 (Heeb et al., 2000)
  13985..15058   +  CDS            pVS1 RepA: replication protein from the Pseudomonas plasmid pVS1 (Heeb et al., 2000)
  15124..15318   +  rep_origin     pVS1 oriV: origin of replication for the Pseudomonas plasmid pVS1 (Heeb et al., 2000)
  15521..15560   +  CDS            rop (fragment): Rop protein, which maintains plasmids at low copy number; rop
  15662..15802   +  misc_feature   bom: basis of mobility region from pBR322
  15988..16576   -  rep_origin     ori: high-copy-number ColE1/pMB1/pBR322/pUC origin of replication
  16664..17479   -  CDS            KanR: aminoglycoside phosphotransferase; aph(3')-Ia; confers resistance to kanamycin in bacteria or G418 (Geneticin®) in eukaryotes
  17912..17936   +  misc_feature   LB T-DNA repeat: left border repeat from nopaline C58 T-DNA
>Addgene plasmid #225440 | pDGB3_alpha1 nptII-DISTC02-CBS-FRT-Rep-RepA-tNos-DISTC19-CBS-miniDFR-FLP-tNos-PROXC02-pNos-CUP2-Gal4AD-tNos-SF (GB4697) | addgene full sequence | sequence record 447732 | Addgene NGS Result
GGAGAGCGATCAGCTTGCATGCCGGTCGATCTAGTAACATAGATGACACCGCGCGCGATAATTTATCCTA
GTTTGCGCGCTATATTTTGTTTTCTATCGCGTATTAAATGTATAATTGCGGGACTCTAATCATAAAAACC
CATCTCATAAATAACGTCATGCATTACATGTTAATTATTACATGCTTAACGTAATTCAACAGAAATTATA
TGATAATCATGGCAAGACCGGCAACAGGATTCAATCTTAAGAAACTTTATTGCCAAATGTTTGAACGATC
TGCTTGACTCTAGCTAGAGTCCGAACCCCAGAGTCCCGCTCAGAAGAACTCGTCAAGAAGGCGATAGAAG
GCTATGCGCTGCGAATCGGGAGCGGCGATACCGTAAAGCACGAGGAAGCGGTCAGCCCATTCGCCGCCAA
GCTCTTCAGCAATATCACGGGTAGCCAACGCTATGTCCTGATAGCGGTCCGCCACACCCAGCCGGCCACA
GTCGATGAATCCAGAAAAGCGGCCATTTTCCACCATGATATTCGGCAAGCAGGCGTCGCCGTGGGTCACG
ACGAGATCCTCGCCGTCGGGCATCCGCGCCTTGAGCCTGGCGAACAGTTCGGCTGGCGCGAGCCCCTGAT
GCTCTTCGTCCAGATCATCCTGATCGACAAGACCGGCTTCCATCCGAGTACGTGCTCGCTCGATGCGGTG
TTTCGCTTGGTGGTCGAATGGGCAGGTAGCCGGATCAAGCGTATGCAGCCGCCGCATTGCATCAGCCATG
ATGGATACTTTCTCGGCAGGAGCAAGGTGAGATGACAGGAGATCCTGCCCCGGCACTTCGCCCAATAGCA
GCCAGTCCCTTCCCGCTTCAGTGACAACGTCGAGCACAGCTGCGCAAGGAACGCCCGTCGTGGCCAGCCA
CGATAGCCGCGCTGCCTCGTCTTGGAGTTCATTCAGGGCACCGGACAGGTCGGTCTTGACAAAAAGAACC
GGGCGCCCCTGCGCTGACAGCCGGAACACGGCGGCATCAGAGCAGCCGATTGTCTGTTGTGCCCAGTCAT
AGCCGAATAGCCTCTCCACCCAAGCGGCCGGAGAACCTGCGTGCAATCCATCTTGTTCAATCATGCCTCG
ATCGAGTTGAGAGTGAATATGAGACTCTAATTGGATACCGAGGGGAATTTATGGAACGTCAGTGGAGCAT
TTTTGACAAGAAATATTTGCTAGCTGATAGTGACCTTAGGCGACTTTTGAACGCGCAATAATGGTTTCTG
ACGTATGTGCTTAGCTCATTAAACTCCAGAAACCCGCGGCTCAGTGGCTCCTTCAACGTTGCGGTTCTGT
CAGTTCCAAACGTAAAACGGCTTGTCCCGCGTCATCGGCGGGGGTCATACCGTGACTCCCTTAATTCTCA
TGTATCTCCGTCAGGAGTAATTGTACATCTCTGTAGGCTCCAATGTCAACCTCTCGCATCTCCTCACTGG
TGCGTATGTGCTCCTTCTCCTAACATGACCAAACCATCTGAGTCGCGCTTCTCGCATCTTGTCCTCAATA
GGGGCCACACCCACCTTGTCGCGAATAGCCTCATTTTTTATCCTATCTAACCTGGTGTACCCATACATCT
ATCTCAATATTCTCATCTTTGCTACCTTCATCTTCTGGAAATAAGCGATGTTGACTGGCCAACACTCAGA
CCCATGCAACATTGTTTGTCTGATCACTACTCTGTAGAACTTACCGTTAAGTTTCAGTGGCACCTTCTTG
TCACACGAAACACTGGAAGCGAGTCTCTATTTCATCCATCCCGCTCCAATACAATATGTGACATCTCCAT
CAATCTCTCCATCACCCTGAATAATAGACCCAAGATACTTAAAACTCCCTATCCTTAGGATGGCATGCGA
GTCCAGCCTCACCTCTCATTCCTCTCCTTGAGTCTCTCCACTGAACTTACACTCCAAGTATTCTGTCTTG
GTCCTTCTCAACTTGAAACCTTTAGATTCCAAGGTCTGCCTCCACACCTCTATTTGCGCATTCACACCAT
CTTGCATCTCGTCAATCAATACAATATCATCTACAAATAGCATGCACCTCGACACCTCTTCTTGGATGTG
GCGCGTTAGTACGCCCATCACCAAAGCAAACAAAAAAGAGCTGAGTGCCGACCCCTCATGCAACCCCATC
ATAACTGAAAAATGGTTTGAGTCCCCACCCACCGTCCTCACTCGGGTCTTTACTTCATCATATATGTCCT
TAATCAACCTAACATAGGCAACAAGTACACCTCTAGCCTCCAAACATCTTCACAAAACCTCCCTCAAAAC
TTTTTCATATGCTTTTTCTAAGTCGATGAATGTCATATGCAAGTCCTTCTTTCCCTCCCTATACTGCTCT
ATCAATATCCTAACAAGGTGGATGGCTTCTGTAGTCGCGCTGTCAGGAGAGTGGTCTTGGGAGAGCGATG
CGTCTTTTCCGATGAACCGTTCCAGCAAAAAAGACTAAGCGATGCGTCTTTTCCGCTGAACCGTTCCAGC
AAAAAAGACTAAGCGATGCGTCTTTTCCGCTGAACCGTTCCAGCAAAAAAGACTAGGAGAGCGATGCGTC
TTTTCCGCTGAACCGTTCCAGCAAAAAAGACTATCCCGTCCTAATACCTCTACGTGCAAGCAGTATAAAA
ACAAAATACATAAACATAACTAAAATCTCATATCGTTGTAATTGTCATATACTAGTGGTAATTAAGTCCA
GTTACACTTGAAGTTCCTATTCTCTAGAAAGTATAGGAACTTCCTGCTTTAATGAGATATGCGAGAAGCC
TATGATCGCATGATATTTGCTTTCAATTCTGTTGTGCACGTTGTAAAAAACCTGAGCATGTGTAGCTCAG
ATCCTTACCGCCGGTTTCGGTTCATTCTAATGAATATATCACCCGTTACTATCGTATTTTTATGAATAAT
ATTCTCCGTTCAATTTACTGATTGTACCCTACTACTTATATGTACAATATTAAAATGAAAACAATATATT
GTGCTGAATAGGTTTATAGCGACATCTATGATAGAGCGCCACAATAACAAACAATTGCGTTTTATTATTA
CAAATCCAATTTTAAAAAAAGCGGCAGAACCGGTCAAACCTAAAAGACTGATTACATAAATCTTATTCAA
ATTTCAAAAGTGCCCCAGGGGCTAGTATCTACGACACACCGAGCGGCGAACTAATAACGCTCACTGAAGG
GAACTCCGGTTCCCCGCCGGCGCGCATGGGTGAGATTCCTTGAAGTTGAGTATTGGCCGTCCGCTCTACC
GAAAGTTACGGGCACCATTCAACCCGGTCCAGCACGGCGGCCGGGTAACCGACTTGCTGCCCCGAGAATT
ATGCAGCATTTTTTTGGTGTATGTGGGCCCCAAATGAAGTGCAGGTCAAACCTTGACAGTGACGACAAAT
CGTTGGGCGGGTCCAGGGCGAATTTTGCGACAACATGTCGAGGCTCAGCAGGAAGTTCCTATTCTCTAGA
AAGTATAGGAACTTCAAGGTTAAATTTGCTGACTCTTTTTTACCTTTCATTTCTGAAAAATGCCTTCTGC
TAGTAAGAACTTCAGACTCCAATCTAAATATGTTTTCCTTACCTATCCCAAGTGCTCATCTCAAAGAGAT
GATTTATTCCAGTTTCTCTGGGAGAAACTCACACCTTTTCTTATTTTCTTCCTTGGTGTTGCTTCTGAGC
TTCATCAAGATGGCACTACCCACTATCATGCTCTTCTCCAGCTTGATAAAAAACCTTGTATTAGGGATCC
TTCTTTTTTCGATTTTGAAGGAAATCACCCTAATATCCAGCCAGCTAGAAACTCTAAACAAGTCCTTGAT
TACATATCAAAGGACGGAGATATTAAAACCAGAGGAGATTTCCGAGATCATAAGGTTTCTCCTCGCAAAT
CTGACGCACGATGGAGAACTATTATCCAGACTGCAACGTCTAAGGAGGAATATCTTGACATGATCAAGGA
AGAATTCCCTCATGAATGGGCAACAAAGCTTCAATGGCTGGAATATTCAGCCAACAAATTATTCCCTCCA
CAACCTGAACCGTATGTGTCGCCCTTCACAGAATCAGATCTTCGCTGCCACGAAGATCTACACTCCTGGA
GGGAAACCCATCTATACCATGTAAGCATAGACGCTTATACTTACATACATCCTGTCTCATACCAACAAGC
TCAATCTGACCTTGAATGGATGGCCGATTTAACCAGGACAATGGAAGGAATGGAATCCGACACCCCAGCC
TCTACATCTGCGGACCAACTCGTACCGGAAAGACCACCTGGGCTAGAAGTCTCGGACGACACAACTATTG
GAACGGTACCATCGATTTCACCAACTACGATGAACACGCCACCTATAATATCATCGACGACATCCCCTTC
AAGTTCGTCCCATTGTGGAAGCAATTAATAGGTTGCCAGTCTGATTTCACTGTCAACCCTAAATATGGAA
AAAAGAAGAAAATAAAAGGTGGGATCCCTTCTATAATTCTTTGCAATCCTGACGAAGACTGGATGTTATC
AATGACAAGTCAACAGAAGGATTACTTTAAAGATAATTGCGTCACCCACTACATGTGTGACGGGGAGACT
TTTTTTGCTCGGGAATCGTCGAGTCACTGAGCTTGGAATGGATCTTCGATCCCGATCGTTCAAACATTTG
GCAATAAAGTTTCTTAAGATTGAATCCTGTTGCCGGTCTTGCGACGATTATCATATAATTTCTGTTGAAT
TACGTTAAGCATGTAATAATTAACATGTAATGCATGACGTTATTTATGAGATGGGTTTTTATGATTAGAG
TCCCGCAATTATACATTTAATACGCGATAGAAAACAAAATATAGCGCGCAAACTAGGATAAATTATCGCG
CGCGGTGTCATCTATGTTACTAGATCGGGAATTGCCAAGCTAATTCTTGAAGACGAAAGGGCCTCGTGAT
ACGCCTATTTTTATAGGTTAATGTCATGATAATAATGGTTTCTTAGACGTCAGGTGGCACTTTTCGGGGA
AATGTGCGCGGAACCCCTATTTGTTTATTTTTCTAAATACATTCAAATATGTATCCGCTCATGAGACAAT
AACCCTGATAAATGCTTCAATAATGGGACCGACTCGCGCTGTCAGGAGTTATTGAAATAAAAGCTCATCG
TCATTTGATCGAGGTCAAACCTTTCTCTTTTTTGGCGAAAGCCCTTGACCTTAAAGGGTATTATTTTGAA
CTTATCGAAATAACAGCCCGTCGTCGTTCGATCGATGTCGAACCTTTCTCTCTTTTTTTGCAAAGGCCTT
TGGCCTTAAAGGGTGTTACTTCGTACATATCGAGATAACAACTTGTCGTCGTTCAATCGAGGTCGAACCT
TTCCCTTTTTTGGCGAAGGCCCTCGTCCTTGAAGGGTGTTATTTTGAACTTATCGAAATAACAGCCCGTT
GTCATTCGATCGAGGTCTAACCTTTCTATTTTTTGGCGAAGGCCCTCTTATCGAAATAATAGCTCGTTGT
CGTTCTATAGAGGTCGAACCCTTCTCTTTTTTGGTGAAGGCCCTTGGCCTTAAAGGGTGTTATTAACCTC
TCGAAATAACAGCCCGCCGTCGTTCGATCAAGGTTGAACCTTTCTCTTTTTTGGCAAAGGCCCTTGGCTT
TAAAGGGTGTTATTTCAAACTTATCGAAATAATAAGCTCGTCGTCAGTCCCATTTTCTTGAGAGTTGGAC
ATCTTCCGTGGGGTTCCTAGTTTGTTTGATATTGCTTTTACCAGATGGTGCAACGCTGGTGAATACAAGG
TGTTGACGTTTCGTTTATGTTCGTGTTGCGTACGCATTATGGTTTTCATGTCTGACTCTTGCCGTCCAGC
TCGGATACGTTGCTGGCAGGATGTATTTCAACTATGTTGAAGCAATTTTTGTCCTTCAACTGAAATGTTC
CTTTGTACATTCTTCCACGCGGGTCTAATGTCCTTGCTTGGTTAAAGGGTGGGAGGTGAGGATGATATTT
TCTTCGCTCACGCCCTGTGGTTCGGTGGGGTATAACGGATTGGTAACACTATTTGCCTTGTTTAGTATAT
ATATGGTTGATGGGGCGAGGATTTCTAAGCTTGGTAATCCTACTCGGCTCTCCTTCCCTTACTGCGCTGC
TCCGCTGTCAGGAGTCTCAATGGTAACTTTACTCTTTATTTAACCATACATTTTTTTTTATTTTTTTCAC
TTTGTTCTTCATCCACTATTGTTCTTTGTTCATCTTGAACAAAAGCTCCCTCCTTCTTTGTTCTTCATCC
ACCATTGTTCTTCATCAATCATTTCGCTGTCAGGAGAGTGGTCTTGGGAGAGCGATGCGTCTTTTCCGAT
GAACCGTTCCAGCAAAAAAGACTAAGCGATGCGTCTTTTCCGCTGAACCGTTCCAGCAAAAAAGACTAAG
CGATGCGTCTTTTCCGCTGAACCGTTCCAGCAAAAAAGACTAGGAGAGCGATGCGTCTTTTCCGCTGAAC
CGTTCCAGCAAAAAAGACTATCCCGTCCTAATACCTCTACGTGCAAGCAGTATAAAAACAAAATACATAA
ACATAACTAAAATCTCATATCGTTGTAATTGTCATATACTAGTGGTAATTAAGTCCAGTTACACTTAAGG
TTAAATTTGCTGACTCTTTTTTACCTTTCATTTCTGAAAAATGGCTCCTAAGAAGAAGAGGAAGGTGATG
AGCCAGTTCGACATCCTGTGCAAGACCCCCCCCAAGGTGCTGGTGCGGCAGTTCGTGGAGAGATTCGAGA
GGCCCAGCGGCGAGAAGATCGCCAGCTGTGCCGCCGAGCTGACCTACCTGTGCTGGATGATCACCCACAA
CGGCACCGCCATCAAGAGGGCCACCTTCATGAGCTACAACACCATCATCAGCAACAGCCTGAGCTTCGAC
ATCGTGAACAAGAGCCTGCAGTTCAAGTACAAGACCCAGAAGGCCACCATCCTGGAGGCCAGCCTGAAGA
AGCTGATCCCCGCCTGGGAGTTCACCATCATCCCTTACAACGGCCAGAAGCACCAGAGCGACATCACCGA
CATCGTGTCCAGCCTGCAGCTGCAGTTCGAGAGCAGCGAGGAGGCCGACAAGGGCAACAGCCACAGCAAG
AAGATGCTGAAGGCCCTGCTGTCCGAGGGCGAGAGCATCTGGGAGATCACCGAGAAGATCCTGAACAGCT
TCGAGTACACCAGCAGGTTCACCAAGACCAAGACCCTGTACCAGTTCCTGTTCCTGGCCACATTCATCAA
CTGCGGCAGGTTCAGCGACATCAAGAACGTGGACCCCAAGAGCTTCAAGCTGGTGCAGAACAAGTACCTG
GGCGTGATCATTCAGTGCCTGGTGACCGAGACTAAGACAAGCGTGTCCAGGTAAGTTTCTGCTTCTACCT
TTGATATATATATAATAATTATCATTAATTAGTAGTAATATAATATTTCAAATATTTTTTTCAAAATAAA
AGAATGTAGTATATAGCAATTGCTTTTCTGTAGTTTATAAGTGTGTATATTTTAATTTATAACTTTTCTA
ATATATGACCAAAATTTGTTGATGTGCAGGCACATCTACTTTTTCAGCGCCAGAGGCAGGATCGACCCCC
TGGTGTACCTGGACGAGTTCCTGAGGAACAGCGAGCCCGTGCTGAAGAGAGTGAACAGGACCGGCAACAG
CAGCAGCAACAAGCAGGAGTACCAGCTGCTGAAGGACAACCTGGTGCGCAGCTACAACAAGGCCCTGAAG
AAGAACGCCCCCTACCCCATCTTCGCTATCAAGAACGGCCCTAAGAGCCACATCGGCAGGCACCTGATGA
CCAGCTTTCTGAGCATGAAGGGCCTGACCGAGCTGACAAACGTGGTGGGCAACTGGAGCGACAAGAGGGC
CTCCGCCGTGGCCAGGACCACCTACACCCACCAGATCACCGCCATCCCCGACCACTACTTCGCCCTGGTG
TCCAGGTACTACGCCTACGACCCCATCAGCAAGGAGATGATCGCCCTGAAGGACGAGACTAACCCCATCG
AGGAGTGGCAGCACATCGAGCAGCTGAAGGGCAGCGCCGAGGGCAGCATCAGATACCCCGCCTGGAACGG
CATCATCAGCCAGGAGGTGCTGGACTACCTGAGCAGCTACATCAACAGGCGGATCTGAGCTTGGAATGGA
TCTTCGATCCCGATCGTTCAAACATTTGGCAATAAAGTTTCTTAAGATTGAATCCTGTTGCCGGTCTTGC
GACGATTATCATATAATTTCTGTTGAATTACGTTAAGCATGTAATAATTAACATGTAATGCATGACGTTA
TTTATGAGATGGGTTTTTATGATTAGAGTCCCGCAATTATACATTTAATACGCGATAGAAAACAAAATAT
AGCGCGCAAACTAGGATAAATTATCGCGCGCGGTGTCATCTATGTTACTAGATCGGGAATTGCCAAGCTA
ATTCTTGAAGACGAAAGGGCCTCGTGATACGCCTATTTTTATAGGTTAATGTCATGATAATAATGGTTTC
TTAGACGTCAGGTGGCACTTTTCGGGGAAATGTGCGCGGAACCCCTATTTGTTTATTTTTCTAAATACAT
TCAAATATGTATCCGCTCATGAGACAATAACCCTGATAAATGCTTCAATAATGGGACCGACTCGCGCTGT
CAGGAGTCTATTGTCAATTATCTTAAAGTAGTAGTAGGTAAGAATTGGATAATTAATTTCATTCTTTCTC
TATATCAACAACAAATTTCATGTTTAAGTGTAAAACTTTAAAATAGATTAAATTGCATTGGTTATTGTAG
AATCGATTATTTAACTGGTGGCAATTGGACTGAGGCCTATGTGTTGGCTCAAGAAATTTTAAGGTGAGTT
GATATAACACCTTTACTAAAGTGATTTAACTCACAAATGCACGCATACAAGGTATTTGATAAATTTCTTT
AAAGAGTTTATATTTACTTAACTGGAGCGAATTAGTACCTATTAACTTAGAATTGTTCTAGCAAAAGTTT
AAATAATTTATTATGATATATGTGCATAAATTTTCAGATCTTTGTGTTATTCTTATATGATATTTTCATG
TTGAAAATTTATCAAGAAGCAAGAATATTTAGAAATACTTTTATATGTTTATTTCATTCTTAGTCATGCT
TTACAGTTAAGGATACCAGCATGAGCATATATATGAGGTTCTATAAAGAGTTAGACTTGAAAAGTCACAA
GAAGAAGTTGTAGAAAGAAAAAAATTTTGGGAGTATCCTTTATTCTGATAAGGAGTCATCGTCCTGACCA
AGGCGTTGACTTCCTCAAACTACCTGTGCCAAAGTAGGGAGCACACGAACTGAAGGTCTAGTTTCTGAAA
ATTTACTTAGCCATGTTAAGGTATGATACATGAGCGTTGAGAACCATGAAACGAGTGGCACATTGTGGCT
TGGGCCTATTCGATCAGTTTGGGATCGAACCCGTATCGATCATACGGTGACTGAGACAGAATTAAGTCAG
AATAGTTGGAACTCGCAAAGTATAAAGTAAAGTATTTTTTTAATAAGAAAGAAAAAACAATTTCTTTTAG
AATATTCATAAATTGTTATAATGCAATTATTTTAGAATTGTTCTTATAAACTTTATGTCTTATATGCCTT
TAGAATCTTTGCTTGTAATGTGTATGCGCTGTCAGGAGATACATGAGAATTAAGGGAGTCACGGTATGAC
CCCCGCCGATGACGCGGGACAAGCCGTTTTACGTTTGGAACTGACAGAACCGCAACGTTGAAGGAGCCAC
TGAGCCGCGGGTTTCTGGAGTTTAATGAGCTAAGCACATACGTCAGAAACCATTATTGCGCGTTCAAAAG
TCGCCTAAGGTCACTATCAGCTAGCAAATATTTCTTGTCAAAAATGCTCCACTGACGTTCCATAAATTCC
CCTCGGTATCCAATTAGAGTCTCATATTCACTCTCAACTCGATCGAGGCAATGATGGTCGTAATTAACGG
GGTCAAATATGCCTGTGAAACGTGTATCAGGGGTCACAGGGCGGCGCAGTGTACTCACACTGATGGTCCG
CTACAGATGATCAGACGCAAGGGAAGACCATCGACCACATGTGGCCATTGTAAAGAGCTGAGAAGAACCA
AGAACTTCAACCCATCCGGTGGGTGCATGTGTGCCTCTGCACGACGGCCAGCTGTTGGCAGCAAGGAAGA
TGAAACACGATGTCGTTGTGATGAGGGTGAACCTTGTAAATGTCATACCAAGAGGAAAAGCAGCCGGAAA
TCAAAGGGAGGGTCATGCCACAGAAGGGCAAATGATGAAGCAGCGCATGTCAATGGTCTTGGTATTGCAG
ATCTGGACGTTCTTTTGGGCCTAAATGGTCGCTCGTCGGATGTAGACATGACAACCACATTGCCGAGTTT
GAAGCCACCTCTGCAAAACGGAGAAATTAAGGCCGACAGCATTGACAATCTTGATTTGGCTTCCCTCGAT
CCGCTTGAGCAAAGCCCTAGTATATCTATGGAACCTGTTAGTATCAATGAAACAGGAAGCGCATATACAA
CTACGAACACAGCACTAAACGATATTGACATTCCATTCTCCATCAATGAGTTGAACGAGCTATACAAACA
AGTATCTTCGCATAACTCACATTCACAGCCAACAAATTCTCAAGCGCTTTCACAACCAATTGCCTCCTCT
AACGTTCATGATAACTTCATGAATAATGAAATCACGGCTAGTAAAATTGATGATGGTAATAATTCAAAAC
CACTGTCACCTGGTTGGACGGACCAAACTGCGTATAACGCGTTTGGAATCACTACAGGGATGTTTAATAC
CACTACAATGGATGATGTATATAACTATCTATTCGATGATGAAGATACCCCACCAAACCCAAAAAAAGAG
TGAGCTTGGAATGGATCTTCGATCCCGATCGTTCAAACATTTGGCAATAAAGTTTCTTAAGATTGAATCC
TGTTGCCGGTCTTGCGACGATTATCATATAATTTCTGTTGAATTACGTTAAGCATGTAATAATTAACATG
TAATGCATGACGTTATTTATGAGATGGGTTTTTATGATTAGAGTCCCGCAATTATACATTTAATACGCGA
TAGAAAACAAAATATAGCGCGCAAACTAGGATAAATTATCGCGCGCGGTGTCATCTATGTTACTAGATCG
GGAATTGCCAAGCTAATTCTTGAAGACGAAAGGGCCTCGTGATACGCCTATTTTTATAGGTTAATGTCAT
GATAATAATGGTTTCTTAGACGTCAGGTGGCACTTTTCGGGGAAATGTGCGCGGAACCCCTATTTGTTTA
TTTTTCTAAATACATTCAAATATGTATCCGCTCATGAGACAATAACCCTGATAAATGCTTCAATAATGGG
ACCGACTCGCGCTGTCAGGAGTCTCAATGGTAACTTTACTCTTTATTTAACCATACATTTTTTTTTATTT
TTTTCACTTTGTTCTTCATCCACTATTGTTCTTTGTTCATCTTGAACAAAAGCTCCCTCCTTCTTTGTTC
TTCATCCACCATTGTTCTTCATCAATCATTTCGCTGTCATGAGACGAATTCTGACAGGATATATTGGCGG
GTAAACCTAAGAGAAAAGAGCGTTTATTAGAATAATCGGATATTTAAAAGGGCGTGAAAAGGTTTATCCG
TTCGTCCATTTGTATGTGCATGCCAACCACAGGGTTCCCCTCGGGATCAAAGTACTTTGATCCAACCCCT
CCGCTGCTATAGTGCAGTCGGCTTCTGACGTTCAGTGCAGCCGTCATCTGAAAACGACATGTCGCACAAG
TCCTAAGTTACGCGACAGGCTGCCGCCCTGCCCTTTTCCTGGCGTTTTCTTGTCGCGTGTTTTAGTCGCA
TAAAGTAGAATACTTGCGACTAGAACCGGAGACATTACGCCATGAACAAGAGCGCCGCCGCTGGCCTGCT
GGGCTATGCCCGCGTCAGCACCGACGACCAGGACTTGACCAACCAACGGGCCGAACTGCACGCGGCCGGC
TGCACCAAGCTGTTTTCCGAGAAGATCACCGGCACCAGGCGCGACCGCCCGGAGCTGGCCAGGATGCTTG
ACCACCTACGCCCTGGCGACGTTGTGACAGTGACCAGGCTAGACCGCCTGGCCCGCAGCACCCGCGACCT
ACTGGACATTGCCGAGCGCATCCAGGAGGCCGGCGCGGGCCTGCGTAGCCTGGCAGAGCCGTGGGCCGAC
ACCACCACGCCGGCCGGCCGCATGGTGTTGACCGTGTTCGCCGGCATTGCCGAGTTCGAGCGTTCCCTAA
TCATCGACCGCACCCGGAGCGGGCGCGAGGCCGCCAAGGCCCGAGGCGTGAAGTTTGGCCCCCGCCCTAC
CCTCACCCCGGCACAGATCGCGCACGCCCGCGAGCTGATCGACCAGGAAGGCCGCACCGTGAAAGAGGCG
GCTGCACTGCTTGGCGTGCATCGCTCGACCCTGTACCGCGCACTTGAGCGCAGCGAGGAAGTGACGCCCA
CCGAGGCCAGGCGGCGCGGTGCCTTCCGTGAGGACGCATTGACCGAGGCCGACGCCCTGGCGGCCGCCGA
GAATGAACGCCAAGAGGAACAAGCATGAAACCGCACCAGGACGGCCAGGACGAACCGTTTTTCATTACCG
AAGAGATCGAGGCGGAGATGATCGCGGCCGGGTACGTGTTCGAGCCGCCCGCGCACCTCTCAACCGTGCG
GCTGCATGAAATCCTGGCCGGTTTGTCTGATGCCAAGCTGGCGGCCTGGCCGGCCAGCTTGGCCGCTGAA
GAAACCGAGCGCCGCCGTCTAAAAAGGTGATGTGTATTTGAGTAAAACAGCTTGCGTCATGCGGTCGCTG
CGTATATGATGCGATGAGTAAATAAACAAATACGCAAGGGGAACGCATGAAGGTTATCGCTGTACTTAAC
CAGAAAGGCGGGTCAGGCAAGACGACCATCGCAACCCATCTAGCCCGCGCCCTGCAACTCGCCGGGGCCG
ATGTTCTGTTAGTCGATTCCGATCCCCAGGGCAGTGCCCGCGATTGGGCGGCCGTGCGGGAAGATCAACC
GCTAACCGTTGTCGGCATCGACCGCCCGACGATTGACCGCGACGTGAAGGCCATCGGCCGGCGCGACTTC
GTAGTGATCGACGGAGCGCCCCAGGCGGCGGACTTGGCTGTGTCCGCGATCAAGGCAGCCGACTTCGTGC
TGATTCCGGTGCAGCCAAGCCCTTACGACATATGGGCCACCGCCGACCTGGTGGAGCTGGTTAAGCAGCG
CATTGAGGTCACGGATGGAAGGCTACAAGCGGCCTTTGTCGTGTCGCGGGCGATCAAAGGCACGCGCATC
GGCGGTGAGGTTGCCGAGGCGCTGGCCGGGTACGAGCTGCCCATTCTTGAGTCCCGTATCACGCAGCGCG
TGAGCTACCCAGGCACTGCCGCCGCCGGCACAACCGTTCTTGAATCAGAACCCGAGGGCGACGCTGCCCG
CGAGGTCCAGGCGCTGGCCGCTGAAATTAAATCAAAACTCATTTGAGTTAATGAGGTAAAGAGAAAATGA
GCAAAAGCACAAACACGCTAAGTGCCGGCCGTCCGAGCGCACGCAGCAGCAAGGCTGCAACGTTGGCCAG
CCTGGCAGACACGCCAGCCATGAAGCGGGTCAACTTTCAGTTGCCGGCGGAGGATCACACCAAGCTGAAG
ATGTACGCGGTACGCCAAGGCAAGACCATTACCGAGCTGCTATCTGAATACATCGCGCAGCTACCAGAGT
AAATGAGCAAATGAATAAATGAGTAGATGAATTTTAGCGGCTAAAGGAGGCGGCATGGAAAATCAAGAAC
AACCAGGCACCGACGCCGTGGAATGCCCCATGTGTGGAGGAACGGGCGGTTGGCCAGGCGTAAGCGGCTG
GGTTGCCTGCCGGCCCTGCAATGGCACTGGAACCCCCAAGCCCGAGGAATCGGCGTGAGCGGTCGCAAAC
CATCCGGCCCGGTACAAATCGGCGCGGCGCTGGGTGATGACCTGGTGGAGAAGTTGAAGGCCGCGCAGGC
CGCCCAGCGGCAACGCATCGAGGCAGAAGCACGCCCCGGTGAATCGTGGCAAGCGGCCGCTGATCGAATC
CGCAAAGAATCCCGGCAACCGCCGGCAGCCGGTGCGCCGTCGATTAGGAAGCCGCCCAAGGGCGACGAGC
AACCAGATTTTTTCGTTCCGATGCTCTATGACGTGGGCACCCGCGATAGTCGCAGCATCATGGACGTGGC
CGTTTTCCGTCTGTCGAAGCGTGACCGACGAGCTGGCGAGGTGATCCGCTACGAGCTTCCAGACGGGCAC
GTAGAGGTTTCCGCAGGGCCGGCCGGCATGGCCAGTGTGTGGGATTACGACCTGGTACTGATGGCGGTTT
CCCATCTAACCGAATCCATGAACCGATACCGGGAAGGGAAGGGAGACAAGCCCGGCCGCGTGTTCCGTCC
ACACGTTGCGGACGTACTCAAGTTCTGCCGGCGAGCCGATGGCGGAAAGCAGAAAGACGACCTGGTAGAA
ACCTGCATTCGGTTAAACACCACGCACGTTGCCATGCAGCGTACGAAGAAGGCCAAGAACGGCCGCCTGG
TGACGGTATCCGAGGGTGAAGCCTTGATTAGCCGCTACAAGATCGTAAAGAGCGAAACCGGGCGGCCGGA
GTACATCGAGATCGAGCTAGCTGATTGGATGTACCGCGAGATCACAGAAGGCAAGAACCCGGACGTGCTG
ACGGTTCACCCCGATTACTTTTTGATCGATCCCGGCATCGGCCGTTTTCTCTACCGCCTGGCACGCCGCG
CCGCAGGCAAGGCAGAAGCCAGATGGTTGTTCAAGACGATCTACGAACGCAGTGGCAGCGCCGGAGAGTT
CAAGAAGTTCTGTTTCACCGTGCGCAAGCTGATCGGGTCAAATGACCTGCCGGAGTACGATTTGAAGGAG
GAGGCGGGGCAGGCTGGCCCGATCCTAGTCATGCGCTACCGCAACCTGATCGAGGGCGAAGCATCCGCCG
GTTCCTAATGTACGGAGCAGATGCTAGGGCAAATTGCCCTAGCAGGGGAAAAAGGTCGAAAAGGACTCTT
TCCTGTGGATAGCACGTACATTGGGAACCCAAAGCCGTACATTGGGAACCGGAACCCGTACATTGGGAAC
CCAAAGCCGTACATTGGGAACCGGTCACACATGTAAGTGACTGATATAAAAGAGAAAAAAGGCGATTTTT
CCGCCTAAAACTCTTTAAAACTTATTAAAACTCTTAAAACCCGCCTGGCCTGTGCATAACTGTCTGGCCA
GCGCACAGCCGAAGAGCTGCAAAAAGCGCCTACCCTTCGGTCGCTGCGCTCCCTACGCCCCGCCGCTTCG
CGTCGGCCTATCGCGGCCGCTGGCCGCTCAAAAATGGCTGGCCTACGGCCAGGCAATCTACCAGGGCGCG
GACAAGCCGCGCCGTCGCCACTCGACCGCCGGCGCCCACATCAAGGCACCCTGCCTCGCGCGTTTCGGTG
ATGACGGTGAAAACCTCTGACACATGCAGCTCCCGGTGACGGTCACAGCTTGTCTGTAAGCGGATGCCGG
GAGCAGACAAGCCCGTCAGGGCGCGTCAGCGGGTGTTGGCGGGTGTCGGGGCGCAGCCATGACCCAGTCA
CGTAGCGATAGCGGAGTGTATACTGGCTTAACTATGCGGCATCAGAGCAGATTGTACTGAGAGTGCACCA
TATGCGGTGTGAAATACCGCACAGATGCGTAAGGAGAAAATACCGCATCAGGCGCTCTTCCGCTTCCTCG
CTCACTGACTCGCTGCGCTCGGTCGTTCGGCTGCGGCGAGCGGTATCAGCTCACTCAAAGGCGGTAATAC
GGTTATCCACAGAATCAGGGGATAACGCAGGAAAGAACATGTGAGCAAAAGGCCAGCAAAAGGCCAGGAA
CCGTAAAAAGGCCGCGTTGCTGGCGTTTTTCCATAGGCTCCGCCCCCCTGACGAGCATCACAAAAATCGA
CGCTCAAGTCAGAGGTGGCGAAACCCGACAGGACTATAAAGATACCAGGCGTTTCCCCCTGGAAGCTCCC
TCGTGCGCTCTCCTGTTCCGACCCTGCCGCTTACCGGATACCTGTCCGCCTTTCTCCCTTCGGGAAGCGT
GGCGCTTTCTCATAGCTCACGCTGTAGGTATCTCAGTTCGGTGTAGGTCGTTCGCTCCAAGCTGGGCTGT
GTGCACGAACCCCCCGTTCAGCCCGACCGCTGCGCCTTATCCGGTAACTATCGTCTTGAGTCCAACCCGG
TAAGACACGACTTATCGCCACTGGCAGCAGCCACTGGTAACAGGATTAGCAGAGCGAGGTATGTAGGCGG
TGCTACAGAGTTCTTGAAGTGGTGGCCTAACTACGGCTACACTAGAAGGACAGTATTTGGTATCTGCGCT
CTGCTGAAGCCAGTTACCTTCGGAAAAAGAGTTGGTAGCTCTTGATCCGGCAAACAAACCACCGCTGGTA
GCGGTGGTTTTTTTGTTTGCAAGCAGCAGATTACGCGCAGAAAAAAAGGATCTCAAGAAGATCCTTTGAT
CTTTTCTACGGGGTCTGACGCTCAGTGGAACGAAAACTCACGTTAAGGGATTTTGGTCATGCATTCTAGG
TGATTAGAAAAACTCATCGAGCATCAAATGAAACTGCAATTTATTCATATCAGGATTATCAATACCATAT
TTTTGAAAAAGCCGTTTCTGTAATGAAGGAGAAAACTCACCGAGGCAGTTCCATAGGATGGCAAGATCCT
GGTATCGGTCTGCGATTCCGACTCGTCCAACATCAATACAACCTATTAATTTCCCCTCGTCAAAAATAAG
GTTATCAAGTGAGAAATCACCATGAGTGACGACTGAATCCGGTGAGAATGGCAAAAGTTTATGCATTTCT
TTCCAGACTTGTTCAACAGGCCAGCCATTACGCTCGTCATCAAAATCACTCGCATCAACCAAACCGTTAT
TCATTCGTGATTGCGCCTGAGCGAGTCGAAATACGCGATCGCTGTTAAAAGGACAATTACAAACAGGAAT
CGAATGCAACCGGCGCAGGAACACTGCCAGCGCATCAACAATATTTTCACCTGAATCAGGATATTCTTCT
AATACCTGGAATGCTGTTTTCCCTGGGATCGCAGTGGTGAGTAACCATGCATCATCAGGAGTACGGATAA
AATGCTTGATGGTCGGAAGAGGCATAAATTCCGTCAGCCAGTTTAGTCTGACCATCTCATCTGTAACATC
ATTGGCAACGCTACCTTTGCCATGTTTCAGAAACAACTCTGGCGCATCGGGCTTCCCATACAATCGGTAG
ATTGTCGCACCTGATTGCCCGACATTATCGCGAGCCCATTTATACCCATATAAATCAGCATCCATGTTGG
AATTTAATCGCGGCCTTGAGCAAGACGTTTCCCGTTGAATATGGCTCATAACAGAACTTATTATTTCCTT
CCTCTTTTCTACAGTATTTAAAGATACCCCAAGAAGCTAATTATAACAAGACGAACTCCAATTCACTGTT
CCTTGCATTCTAAAACCTTAAATACCAGAAAACAGCTTTTTCAAAGTTGTTTTCAAAGTTGGCGTATAAC
ATAGTATCGACGGAGCCGATTTTGAAACCGCGGTGATCACAGGCAGCAACGCTCTGTCATCGTTACAATC
AACATGCTACCCTCCGCGAGATCATCCGTGTTTCAAACCCGGCAGCTTAGTTGCCGTTCTTCCGAATAGC
ATCGGTAACATGAGCAAAGTCTGCCGCCTTACAACGGCTCTCCCGCTGACGCCGTCCCGGACTGATGGGC
TGCCTGTATCGAGTGGTGATTTTGTGCCGAGCTGCCGGTCGGGGAGCTGTTGGCTGGCTGGTGGCAGGAT
ATATTGTGGTGTAAACATAACGAATTCGTCTCA
